Addgene plasmid #187061: pCMV‐ABEmaxNGX‐loop
Purpose: ABEmax-SpCas9-NGX-loop
Depositing lab: Renzhi Han. Depositing organization: Ohio State University. Publication: Efficient precise in vivo base editing in adult dystrophic mice. Xu L, Zhang C, Li H, Wang P, Gao Y, Mokadam NA, Ma J, Arnold WD, Han R. Nat Commun. 2021 Jun 17;12(1):3719. doi: 10.1038/s41467-021-23996-y. PubMed 34140489.
Backbone
  Vector backbone: pCMV
  Vector type: Mammalian Expression, CRISPR
Growth in bacteria
  Bacterial resistance: Ampicillin, 100 μg/mL
  Growth temperature: 37°C
  Growth strain: DH5alpha
  Copy number: High Copy
Gene/Insert
  Gene/Insert name: ABEmaxNGX‐loop
  Species: Synthetic
  Promoter: CMV
  Cloning method: Restriction Enzyme; 5′ cloning site NotI (not destroyed); 3′ cloning site AgeI (not destroyed)
  Sequencing primers: 5′ TACGGTGGGAGGTCTATATAAGCAGAG
Terms and licenses: Academic/Nonprofit Terms; Industry Terms: Not Available to Industry
How to cite: pCMV‐ABEmaxNGX‐loop was a gift from Renzhi Han (Addgene plasmid # 187061 ; http://n2t.net/addgene:187061 ; RRID:Addgene_187061)
