[The description below was written by a language model from this plasmid's Addgene catalogue record and pLannotate feature annotations shown in this document.]
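Description:
pCMV‐ABEmaxNGX‐loop is a mammalian expression plasmid of about 8.8 kb, built on a pCMV backbone and encoding an adenine base editor for CRISPR-based genome editing. It is maintained in E. coli through a high-copy ColE1/pUC-type origin and selected with ampicillin via the β-lactamase gene and its native promoter. Small remnants of cloning-vector sequence (a lac promoter/operator region with CAP site, lacI and MCS fragments, a bom fragment and a short SV40 promoter fragment) are also annotated, but these appear to be backbone leftovers rather than functional parts of the payload.

The expression cassette is driven by the human CMV immediate-early enhancer and promoter and terminated by the bovine growth hormone polyadenylation signal. A T7 promoter sits just upstream of the coding region and could support in vitro transcription. The synthetic open reading frame follows the ABEmax layout: two tandem copies of the E. coli tRNA adenosine deaminase TadA are fused to the N-terminus of Streptococcus pyogenes Cas9. The annotation matches the N-terminal part of Cas9 to a D10A-bearing reference, which is consistent with the nickase normally used in base editors. The Cas9 N-terminal match is split into two segments with a short unannotated gap, which may correspond to the "loop" modification in the name, although the record does not define it. Likewise, "NGX" presumably denotes an altered PAM specificity, but the specific substitutions are not stated. No guide RNA cassette is annotated, so a guide would have to be supplied separately. The associated publication concerns in vivo base editing in adult dystrophic mice, so the plasmid fits use in expressing and testing this A-to-G editor variant in mammalian cells.
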