Features (pLannotate 1.2.2; 19 found; start..end, strand, type, name):
    562..1422    -  CDS            AmpR: β-lactamase; bla; confers resistance to ampicillin, carbenicillin, and related antibiotics
   1423..1527    -  promoter       AmpR promoter: bla
   1598..1642    -  misc_feature   bom (fragment): basis of mobility region from pBR322
   1797..2176    +  enhancer       CMV enhancer: human cytomegalovirus immediate early enhancer
   2177..2380    +  promoter       CMV promoter: human cytomegalovirus (CMV) immediate early promoter
   2422..2440    +  promoter       T7 promoter: promoter for bacteriophage T7 RNA polymerase
   2511..2987    +  CDS            tadA: TADA_ECOLI - Also known as yfhC. Experimental evidence at protein level: Swiss-Prot protein existence level 1. Catalyzes the deamination of adenosine to inosine at the wobble position 34 of tRNA(Arg2). Essential for cell viability. From Escherichia coli (strain K12).
   3108..3599    +  CDS            tadA: TADA_ECOLI - Also known as yfhC. Experimental evidence at protein level: Swiss-Prot protein existence level 1. Catalyzes the deamination of adenosine to inosine at the wobble position 34 of tRNA(Arg2). Essential for cell viability. From Escherichia coli (strain K12).
   3699..4781    +  CDS            dCas9(N) (fragment): N-terminal portion of catalytically inactive Streptococcus pyogenes dCas9 carrying the D10A mutation (Zetsche et al., 2015)
   4831..5330    +  CDS            dCas9(N) (fragment): N-terminal portion of catalytically inactive Streptococcus pyogenes dCas9 carrying the D10A mutation (Zetsche et al., 2015)
   5331..7825    +  CDS            Cas9(C) (fragment): C-terminal portion of Streptococcus pyogenes Cas9 (Zetsche et al., 2015)
   7947..8171    +  polyA_signal   bGH poly(A) signal: bovine growth hormone polyadenylation signal
   8175..8196    +  promoter       SV40 promoter (fragment): SV40 enhancer and early promoter
   8201..8217    +  misc_feature   MCS (fragment): pBluescript multiple cloning site
   8266..8282    -  protein_bind   lac operator: The lac repressor binds to the lac operator to inhibit transcription in E. coli. This inhibition can be relieved by adding lactose or isopropyl-β-D-thiogalactopyranoside (IPTG). lac repressor encoded by lacI
   8290..8320    -  promoter       lac promoter: promoter for the E. coli lac operon
   8335..8356    -  protein_bind   CAP binding site: CAP binding activates transcription in the presence of cAMP. E. coli catabolite activator protein
   8369..8461    -  CDS            lacI (fragment): lac repressor; lacI; The lac repressor binds to the lac operator to inhibit transcription in E. coli. This inhibition can be relieved by adding lactose or isopropyl-β-D-thiogalactopyranoside (IPTG).
   8644..391     -  rep_origin     ori (across the origin): high-copy-number ColE1/pMB1/pBR322/pUC origin of replication
>Addgene plasmid #187061 | pCMV‐ABEmaxNGX‐loop | addgene full sequence | sequence record 369022 | Addgene NGS Result
CTCACGCTGTAGGTATCTCAGTTCGGTGTAGGTCGTTCGCTCCAAGCTGGGCTGTGTGCACGAACCCCCC
GTTCAGCCCGACCGCTGCGCCTTATCCAGTAACTATCGTCTTGAGTCCAACCCGGTAAGACACGACTTAT
CGCCACTGGCAGCAGCCACTGGTAACAGGATTAGCAGAGCGAGGTATGTAGGCGGTGCTACAGAGTTCTT
GAAGTGGTGGCCTAACTACGGCTACACTAGAAGAACAGTATTTGGTATCTGCGCTCTGCTGAAGCCAGTT
ACCTTCGGAAAAAGAGTTGGTAGCTCTTGATCCGGCAAACAAACCACCGCTGGTAGCGGTGGTTTTTTTG
TTTGCAAGCAGCAGATTACGCGCAGAAAAAAAGGATCTCAAGAAGATCCTTTGATCTTTTCTACGGGGTC
TGACACTCAGTGGAACGAAAACTCACGTTAAGGGATTTTGGTCATGAGATTATCAAAAAGGATCTTCACC
TAGATCCTTTTAAATTAAAAATGAAGTTTTAAATCAATCTAAAGTATATATGAGTAAACTTGGTCTGACA
GTTACCAATGCTTAATCAGTGAGGCACCTATCTCAGCGATCTGTCTATTTCGTTCATCCATAGTTGCCTG
ACTCCCCGTCGTGTAGATAACTACGATACGGGAGGGCTTACCATCTGGCCCCAGTGCTGCAATGATACCG
CGAGACCCACGCTCACCGGCTCCAGATTTATCAGCAATAAACCAGCCAGCCGGAAGGGCCGAGCGCAGAA
GTGGTCCTGCAACTTTATCCGCCTCCATCCAGTCTATTAATTGTTGCCGGGAAGCTAGAGTAAGTAGTTC
GCCAGTTAATAGTTTGCGCAACGTTGTTGCCATTGCTACAGGCATCGTGGTGTCACGCTCGTCGTTTGGT
ATGGCTTCATTCAGCTCCGGTTCCCAACGATCAAGGCGAGTTACATGATCCCCCATGTTGTGCAAAAAAG
CGGTTAGCTCCTTCGGTCCTCCGATCGTTGTCAGAAGTAAGTTGGCCGCAGTGTTATCACTCATGGTTAT
GGCAGCACTGCATAATTCTCTTACTGTCATGCCATCCGTAAGATGCTTTTCTGTGACTGGTGAGTACTCA
ACCAAGTCATTCTGAGAATAGTGTATGCGGCGACCGAGTTGCTCTTGCCCGGCGTCAATACGGGATAATA
CCGCGCCACATAGCAGAACTTTAAAAGTGCTCATCATTGGAAAACGTTCTTCGGGGCGAAAACTCTCAAG
GATCTTACCGCTGTTGAGATCCAGTTCGATGTAACCCACTCGTGCACCCAACTGATCTTCAGCATCTTTT
ACTTTCACCAGCGTTTCTGGGTGAGCAAAAACAGGAAGGCAAAATGCCGCAAAAAAGGGAATAAGGGCGA
CACGGAAATGTTGAATACTCATACTCTTCCTTTTTCAATATTATTGAAGCATTTATCAGGGTTATTGTCT
CATGAGCGGATACATATTTGAATGTATTTAGAAAAATAAACAAATAGGGGTTCCGCGCACATTTCCCCGA
AAAGTGCCACCTGACGTCGACGGATCGGGAGATCGATCTCCCGATCCCCTAGGGTCGACTCTCAGTACAA
TCTGCTCTGATGCCGCATAGTTAAGCCAGTATCTGCTCCCTGCTTGTGTGTTGGAGGTCGCTGAGTAGTG
CGCGAGCAAAATTTAAGCTACAACAAGGCAAGGCTTGACCGACAATTGCATGAAGAATCTGCTTAGGGTT
AGGCGTTTTGCGCTGCTTCGCGATGTACGGGCCAGATATACGCGTTGACATTGATTATTGACTAGTTATT
AATAGTAATCAATTACGGGGTCATTAGTTCATAGCCCATATATGGAGTTCCGCGTTACATAACTTACGGT
AAATGGCCCGCCTGGCTGACCGCCCAACGACCCCCGCCCATTGACGTCAATAATGACGTATGTTCCCATA
GTAACGCCAATAGGGACTTTCCATTGACGTCAATGGGTGGAGTATTTACGGTAAACTGCCCACTTGGCAG
TACATCAAGTGTATCATATGCCAAGTACGCCCCCTATTGACGTCAATGACGGTAAATGGCCCGCCTGGCA
TTATGCCCAGTACATGACCTTATGGGACTTTCCTACTTGGCAGTACATCTACGTATTAGTCATCGCTATT
ACCATGGTGATGCGGTTTTGGCAGTACATCAATGGGCGTGGATAGCGGTTTGACTCACGGGGATTTCCAA
GTCTCCACCCCATTGACGTCAATGGGAGTTTGTTTTGGCACCAAAATCAACGGGACTTTCCAAAATGTCG
TAACAACTCCGCCCCATTGACGCAAATGGGCGGTAGGCGTGTACGGTGGGAGGTCTATATAAGCAGAGCT
GGTTTAGTGAACCGTCAGATCCGCTAGAGATCCGCGGCCGCTAATACGACTCACTATAGGGAGAGCCGCC
ACCATGAAACGGACAGCCGACGGAAGCGAGTTCGAGTCACCAAAGAAGAAGCGGAAAGTCTCTGAAGTCG
AGTTTAGCCACGAGTATTGGATGAGGCACGCACTGACCCTGGCAAAGCGAGCATGGGATGAAAGAGAAGT
CCCCGTGGGCGCCGTGCTGGTGCACAACAATAGAGTGATCGGAGAGGGATGGAACAGGCCAATCGGCCGC
CACGACCCTACCGCACACGCAGAGATCATGGCACTGAGGCAGGGAGGCCTGGTCATGCAGAATTACCGCC
TGATCGATGCCACCCTGTATGTGACACTGGAGCCATGCGTGATGTGCGCAGGAGCAATGATCCACAGCAG
GATCGGAAGAGTGGTGTTCGGAGCACGGGACGCCAAGACCGGCGCAGCAGGCTCCCTGATGGATGTGCTG
CACCACCCCGGCATGAACCACCGGGTGGAGATCACAGAGGGAATCCTGGCAGACGAGTGCGCCGCCCTGC
TGAGCGATTTCTTTAGAATGCGGAGACAGGAGATCAAGGCCCAGAAGAAGGCACAGAGCTCCACCGACTC
TGGAGGATCTAGCGGAGGATCCTCTGGAAGCGAGACACCAGGCACAAGCGAGTCCGCCACACCAGAGAGC
TCCGGCGGCTCCTCCGGAGGATCCTCTGAGGTGGAGTTTTCCCACGAGTACTGGATGAGACATGCCCTGA
CCCTGGCCAAGAGGGCACGCGATGAGAGGGAGGTGCCTGTGGGAGCCGTGCTGGTGCTGAACAATAGAGT
GATCGGCGAGGGCTGGAACAGAGCCATCGGCCTGCACGACCCAACAGCCCATGCCGAAATTATGGCCCTG
AGACAGGGCGGCCTGGTCATGCAGAACTACAGACTGATTGACGCCACCCTGTACGTGACATTCGAGCCTT
GCGTGATGTGCGCCGGCGCCATGATCCACTCTAGGATCGGCCGCGTGGTGTTTGGCGTGAGGAACGCAAA
AACCGGCGCCGCAGGCTCCCTGATGGACGTGCTGCACTACCCCGGCATGAATCACCGCGTCGAAATTACC
GAGGGAATCCTGGCAGATGAATGTGCCGCCCTGCTGTGCTATTTCTTTCGGATGCCTAGACAGGTGTTCA
ATGCTCAGAAGAAGGCCCAGAGCTCCACCGACTCCGGAGGATCTAGCGGAGGCTCCTCTGGCTCTGAGAC
ACCTGGCACAAGCGAGAGCGCAACACCTGAAAGCAGCGGGGGCAGCAGCGGGGGGTCAGACAAGAAGTAC
AGCATCGGCCTGGCCATCGGCACCAACTCTGTGGGCTGGGCCGTGATCACCGACGAGTACAAGGTGCCCA
GCAAGAAATTCAAGGTGCTGGGCAACACCGACCGGCACAGCATCAAGAAGAACCTGATCGGAGCCCTGCT
GTTCGACAGCGGCGAAACAGCCGAGGCCACCCGGCTGAAGAGAACCGCCAGAAGAAGATACACCAGACGG
AAGAACCGGATCTGCTATCTGCAAGAGATCTTCAGCAACGAGATGGCCAAGGTGGACGACAGCTTCTTCC
ACAGACTGGAAGAGTCCTTCCTGGTGGAAGAGGATAAGAAGCACGAGCGGCACCCCATCTTCGGCAACAT
CGTGGACGAGGTGGCCTACCACGAGAAGTACCCCACCATCTACCACCTGAGAAAGAAACTGGTGGACAGC
ACCGACAAGGCCGACCTGCGGCTGATCTATCTGGCCCTGGCCCACATGATCAAGTTCCGGGGCCACTTCC
TGATCGAGGGCGACCTGAACCCCGACAACAGCGACGTGGACAAGCTGTTCATCCAGCTGGTGCAGACCTA
CAACCAGCTGTTCGAGGAAAACCCCATCAACGCCAGCGGCGTGGACGCCAAGGCCATCCTGTCTGCCAGA
CTGAGCAAGAGCAGACGGCTGGAAAATCTGATCGCCCAGCTGCCCGGCGAGAAGAAGAATGGCCTGTTCG
GAAACCTGATTGCCCTGAGCCTGGGCCTGACCCCCAACTTCAAGAGCAACTTCGACCTGGCCGAGGATAC
CAAACTGCAGCTGAGCAAGGACACCTACGACGACGACCTGGACAACCTGCTGGCCCAGATCGGCGACCAG
TACGCCGACCTGTTTCTGGCCGCCAAGAACCTGTCCGACGCCATCCTGCTGAGCGACATCCTGAGAGTGA
ACACCGAGATCACCAAGGCCCCCCTGAGCGCCTCTATGATCAAGCTGTACGACGAGCACCACCAGGACCT
GACCCTGCTGAAAGCTCTCGTGCGGCAGCAGCTGCCTGAGAAGTACAAAGAGATTTTCTTCGACCAGAGC
AAGAACGGCTACGCCGGCTACGTGGGCGCCGACAAGAAGCTGCGCAAGCGCAGCTCTAAACTGGCCACAG
AGGAAGAGTTCTACAAGTTCATCAAGCCCATCCTGGAAAAGATGGACGGCACCGAGGAACTGCTCGTGAA
GCTGAACAGAGAGGACCTGCTGCGGAAGCAGCGGACCTTCGACAACGGCATCATCCCCCACCAGATCCAC
CTGGGAGAGCTGCACGCCATTCTGCGGCGGCAGGAAGATTTTTACCCATTCCTGAAGGACAACCGGGAAA
AGATCGAGAAGATCCTGACCTTCCGCATCCCCTACTACGTGGGCCCTCTGGCCAGGGGAAACAGCAGATT
CGCCTGGATGACCAGAAAGAGCGAGGAAACCATCACCCCCTGGAACTTCGAGAAGGTGGTGGACAAGGGC
GCTTCCGCCCAGAGCTTCATCGAGCGGATGACCAACTTCGATAAGAACCTGCCCAACGAGAAGGTGCTGC
CCAAGCACAGCCTGCTGTACGAGTACTTCACCGTGTATAACGAGCTGACCAAAGTGAAATACGTGACCGA
GGGAATGAGAAAGCCCGCCTTCCTGAGCGGCGACCAGAAAAAGGCCATCGTGGACCTGCTGTTCAAGACC
AACCGGAAAGTGACCGTGAAGCAGCTGAAAGAGGACTACTTCAAGAAAATCGAGTGCTTCGACTCCGTGG
AAATCTCCGGCGTGGAAGATCGGTTCAACGCCTCCCTGGGCACATACCACGATCTGCTGAAAATTATCAA
GGACAAGGACTTCCTGGACAATGAGGAAAACGAGGACATTCTGGAAGATATCGTGCTGACCCTGACACTG
TTTGAGGACAGAGAGATGATCGAGGAACGGCTGAAAACCTATGCCCACCTGTTCGACGACAAAGTGATGA
AGCAGCTGAAGCGGCGGAGATACACCGGCTGGGGCAGGCTGAGCCGGAAGCTGATCAACGGCATCCGGGA
CAAGCAGTCCGGCAAGACAATCCTGGATTTCCTGAAGTCCGACGGCTTCGCCAACAGAAACTTCATCCAG
CTGATCCACGACGACAGCCTGACCTTTAAAGAGGACATCCAGAAAGCCCAGGTGTCCGGCCAGGGCGATA
GCCTGCACGAGCACATTGCCAATCTGGCCGGCAGCCCCGCCATTAAGAAGGGCATCCTGCAGACAGTGAA
GGTGGTGGACGAGCTCGTGAAAGTGATGGGCCGGCACAAGCCCGAGAACATCGTGATCGAAATGGCCAGA
GAGAACCAGACCACCCAGAAGGGACAGAAGAACAGCCGCGAGAGAATGAAGCGGATCGAAGAGGGCATCA
AAGAGCTGGGCAGCCAGATCCTGAAAGAACACCCCGTGGAAAACACCCAGCTGCAGAACGAGAAGCTGTA
CCTGTACTACCTGCAGAATGGGCGGGATATGTACGTGGACCAGGAACTGGACATCAACCGGCTGTCCGAC
TACGATGTGGACCATATCGTGCCTCAGAGCTTTCTGAAGGACGACTCCATCGACAACAAGGTGCTGACCA
GAAGCGACAAGAACCGGGGCAAGAGCGACAACGTGCCCTCCGAAGAGGTCGTGAAGAAGATGAAGAACTA
CTGGCGGCAGCTGCTGAACGCCAAGCTGATTACCCAGAGAAAGTTCGACAATCTGACCAAGGCCGAGAGA
GGCGGCCTGAGCGAACTGGATAAGGCCGGCTTCATCAAGAGACAGCTGGTGGAAACCCGGCAGATCACAA
AGCACGTGGCACAGATCCTGGACTCCCGGATGAACACTAAGTACGACGAGAATGACAAGCTGATCCGGGA
AGTGAAAGTGATCACCCTGAAGTCCAAGCTGGTGTCCGATTTCCGGAAGGATTTCCAGTTTTACAAAGTG
CGCGAGATCAACAACTACCACCACGCCCACGACGCCTACCTGAACGCCGTCGTGGGAACCGCCCTGATCA
AAAAGTACCCTAAGCTGGAAAGCGAGTTCGTGTACGGCGACTACAAGGTGTACGACGTGCGGAAGATGAT
CGCCAAGAGCGAGCAGGAAATCGGCAAGGCTACCGCCAAGTACTTCTTCTACAGCAACATCATGAACTTT
TTCAAGACCGAGATTACCCTGGCCAACGGCGAGATCCGGAAGCGGCCTCTGATCGAGACAAACGGCGAAA
CCGGGGAGATCGTGTGGGATAAGGGCCGGGATTTTGCCACCGTGCGGAAAGTGCTGAGCATGCCCCAAGT
GAATATCGTGAAAAAGACCGAGGTGCAGACAGGCGGCTTCAGCAAAGAGTCTATCCGGCCCAAGAGGAAC
AGCGATAAGCTGATCGCCAGAAAGAAGGACTGGGACCCTAAGAAGTACGGCGGCTTCGTCAGCCCCACCG
TGGCCTATTCTGTGCTGGTGGTGGCCAAAGTGGAAAAGGGCAAGTCCAAGAAACTGAAGAGTGTGAAAGA
GCTGCTGGGGATCACCATCATGGAAAGAAGCAGCTTCGAGAAGAATCCCATCGACTTTCTGGAAGCCAAG
GGCTACAAAGAAGTGAAAAAGGACCTGATCATCAAGCTGCCTAAGTACTCCCTGTTCGAGCTGGAAAACG
GCCGGAAGAGAATGCTGGCCTCTGCCCGCTTTCTGCAGAAGGGAAACGAACTGGCCCTGCCCTCCAAATA
TGTGAACTTCCTGTACCTGGCCAGCCACTATGAGAAGCTGAAGGGCTCCCCCGAGGATAATGAGCAGAAA
CAGCTGTTTGTGGAACAGCACAAGCACTACCTGGACGAGATCATCGAGCAGATCAGCGAGTTCTCCAAGA
GAGTGATCCTGGCCGACGCTAATCTGGACAAAGTGCTGTCCGCCTACAACAAGCACCGGGATAAGCCCAT
CAGAGAGCAGGCCGAGAATATCATCCACCTGTTTACCCTGACCAATCTGGGAGCCCCTCGGGCCTTCAAG
TACTTTGACACCACCATCGACCGGAAGGTGTACCGGAGCACCAAAGAGGTGCTGGACGCCACCCTGATCC
ACCAGAGCATCACCGGCCTGTACGAGACACGGATCGACCTGTCTCAGCTGGGAGGTGACTCTGGCGGCTC
AAAAAGAACCGCCGACGGCAGCGAATTCGAGCCCAAGAAGAAGAGGAAAGTCTAACCGGTCATCATCACC
ATCACCATTGAGTTTAAACCCGCTGATCAGCCTCGACTGTGCCTTCTAGTTGCCAGCCATCTGTTGTTTG
CCCCTCCCCCGTGCCTTCCTTGACCCTGGAAGGTGCCACTCCCACTGTCCTTTCCTAATAAAATGAGGAA
ATTGCATCGCATTGTCTGAGTAGGTGTCATTCTATTCTGGGGGGTGGGGTGGGGCAGGACAGCAAGGGGG
AGGATTGGGAAGACAATAGCAGGCATGCTGGGGATGCGGTGGGCTCTATGGCTTCTGAGGCGGAAAGAAC
CAGCTGGGGCTCGATACCGTCGACCTCTAGCTAGAGCTTGGCGTAATCATGGTCATAGCTGTTTCCTGTG
TGAAATTGTTATCCGCTCACAATTCCACACAACATACGAGCCGGAAGCATAAAGTGTAAAGCCTAGGGTG
CCTAATGAGTGAGCTAACTCACATTAATTGCGTTGCGCTCACTGCCCGCTTTCCAGTCGGGAAACCTGTC
GTGCCAGCTGCATTAATGAATCGGCCAACGCGCGGGGAGAGGCGGTTTGCGTATTGGGCGCTCTTCCGCT
TCCTCGCTCACTGACTCGCTGCGCTCGGTCGTTCGGCTGCGGCGAGCGGTATCAGCTCACTCAAAGGCGG
TAATACGGTTATCCACAGAATCAGGGGATAACGCAGGAAAGAACATGTGAGCAAAAGGCCAGCAAAAGGC
CAGGAACCGTAAAAAGGCCGCGTTGCTGGCGTTTTTCCATAGGCTCCGCCCCCCTGACGAGCATCACAAA
AATCGACGCTCAAGTCAGAGGTGGCGAAACCCGACAGGACTATAAAGATACCAGGCGTTTCCCCCTGGAA
GCTCCCTCGTGCGCTCTCCTGTTCCGACCCTGCCGCTTACCGGATACCTGTCCGCCTTTCTCCCTTCGGG
AAGCGTGGCGCTTTCTCATAG
